Addgene plasmid #195644: pBEL2522
Purpose: Complementation of MlaC(A108R)
Depositing lab: Gira Bhabha & Damian Ekiert. Depositing organization: NYU Grossman School of Medicine. Publication: Protein-protein interactions in the Mla lipid transport system probed by computational structure prediction and deep mutational scanning. MacRae MR, Puvanendran D, Haase MAB, Coudray N, Kolich L, Lam C, Baek M, Bhabha G, Ekiert DC. J Biol Chem. 2023 Apr 24:104744. doi: 10.1016/j.jbc.2023.104744. PubMed 37100290.
Backbone
  Vector backbone: pBAD
  Vector type: Bacterial Expression
Growth in bacteria
  Bacterial resistance: Ampicillin, 100 μg/mL
  Growth temperature: 37°C
  Growth strain: DH5alpha
  Copy number: High Copy
Gene/Insert
  Gene/Insert name: MlaC
  Species: E. coli
  Mutation: MlaC(A108R)
  Cloning method: Gibson Cloning
Terms and licenses: Academic/Nonprofit Terms; Industry Terms: Not Available to Industry
Depositor comments: Please visit https://www.biorxiv.org/content/10.1101/2022.12.09.519820v1 for bioRxiv preprint.
How to cite: pBEL2522 was a gift from Gira Bhabha & Damian Ekiert (Addgene plasmid # 195644 ; http://n2t.net/addgene:195644 ; RRID:Addgene_195644)
