[The description below was written by a language model from this plasmid's Addgene catalogue record and pLannotate feature annotations shown in this document.]
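Description:
pBEL2522 is a 5,233 bp bacterial expression plasmid built on a pBAD backbone that carries the E. coli mlaC gene with an A108R substitution. It replicates from a ColE1/pMB1-type origin (listed as high copy) and is selected with ampicillin through a β-lactamase gene driven by its own bla promoter. The backbone also contains an M13 phage origin, which can support single-stranded DNA production with helper phage. Short fragments of bom, rop, the tetracycline resistance gene and its promoter are also annotated. These are non-functional leftovers of the pBR322 ancestry of the vector rather than working elements.

The expression cassette follows the standard pBAD arrangement. The araC regulator gene is transcribed divergently from the araBAD promoter, so that transcription of the downstream insert is induced by L-arabinose and kept low in its absence. The mlaC coding sequence sits immediately downstream of this promoter and is followed by the rrnB region (a 5S rRNA segment plus the T1 and T2 terminators), which stops transcription. No epitope or purification tag is annotated. The insert was assembled by Gibson cloning.

MlaC is the periplasmic component of the Mla pathway, which helps maintain outer-membrane lipid asymmetry. It is thought to shuttle phospholipids across the periplasm to the inner-membrane MlaFEDB complex. The stated purpose of the plasmid is complementation with the A108R mutant, that is, testing whether this variant can restore MlaC function when supplied in trans. This was part of a study that probed protein-protein interactions in the Mla system by structure prediction and deep mutational scanning. The record does not state the host strain or the phenotype used in the complementation assay.
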