Features (pLannotate 1.2.2; 14 found; start..end, strand, type, name):
    562..613     -  misc_feature   bom (fragment): basis of mobility region from pBR322
    729..768     -  CDS            rop (fragment): Rop protein, which maintains plasmids at low copy number; rop
    769..954     -  CDS            TcR (fragment): tetracycline efflux protein; tet; confers resistance to tetracycline
    964..982     +  promoter       tet promoter (fragment): E. coli promoter for tetracycline efflux protein gene
   1072..1950    -  CDS            araC: L-arabinose regulatory protein; araC
   1977..2261    +  promoter       araBAD promoter: araBAD; promoter of the L-arabinose operon of E. coli; the araC regulatory gene is transcribed in the opposite direction (Guzman et al., 1995)
   2308..2940    +  CDS            mlaC: MLAC_ECOLI - Also known as yrbC. Experimental evidence at protein level: Swiss-Prot protein existence level 1. Involved in a phospholipid transport pathway that maintains lipid asymmetry in the outer membrane by retrograde trafficking of phospholipids from the outer membrane to the inner membrane. May transfer phospholipid across the periplasmic space and deliver it to the MlaFEDB complex at the inner membrane. From Escherichia coli (strain K12).
   3119..3234    +  ncRNA          5S rRNA: Accession: RF00001 - 5S ribosomal RNA
   3238..3324    +  terminator     rrnB T1 terminator: Escherichia coli rrnB; transcription terminator T1 from the E. coli rrnB gene
   3416..3443    +  terminator     rrnB T2 terminator: transcription terminator T2 from the E. coli rrnB gene
   3462..3553    +  promoter       AmpR promoter: bla
   3554..4414    +  CDS            AmpR: β-lactamase; bla; confers resistance to ampicillin, carbenicillin, and related antibiotics
   4456..4836    +  rep_origin     M13 ori (sequence partly withheld): M13 bacteriophage origin of replication; arrow indicates direction of (+) strand synthesis
   5022..376     +  rep_origin     ori (across the origin): high-copy-number ColE1/pMB1/pBR322/pUC origin of replication
>Addgene plasmid #195644 | pBEL2522 | addgene full sequence | sequence record 383632 | Addgene NGS Result
TCTGCTAATCCTGTTACCAGTGGCTGCTGCCAGTGGCGATAAGTCGTGTCTTACCGGGTTGGACTCAAGA
CGATAGTTACCGGATAAGGCGCAGCGGTCGGGCTGAACGGGGGGTTCGTGCACACAGCCCAGCTTGGAGC
GAACGACCTACACCGAACTGAGATACCTACAGCGTGAGCTATGAGAAAGCGCCACGCTTCCCGAAGGGAG
AAAGGCGGACAGGTATCCGGTAAGCGGCAGGGTCGGAACAGGAGAGCGCACGAGGGAGCTTCCAGGGGGA
AACGCCTGGTATCTTTATAGTCCTGTCGGGTTTCGCCACCTCTGACTTGAGCGTCGATTTTTGTGATGCT
CGTCAGGGGGGCGGAGCCTATGGAAAAACGCCAGCAACGCGGCCTTTTTACGGTTCCTGGCCTTTTGCTG
GCCTTTTGCTCACATGTTCTTTCCTGCGTTATCCCCTGATTCTGTGGATAACCGTATTACCGCCTTTGAG
TGAGCTGATACCGCTCGCCGCAGCCGAACGACCGAGCGCAGCGAGTCAGTGAGCGAGGAAGCGGAAGAGC
GCCTGATGCGGTATTTTCTCCTTACGCATCTGTGCGGTATTTCACACCGCATAGGGTCATGGCTGCGCCC
CGACACCCGCCAACACCCGCTGACGCGCCCTGACGGGCTTGTCTGCTCCCGGCATCCGCTTACAGACAAG
CTGTGACCGTCTCCGGGAGCTGCATGTGTCAGAGGTTTTCACCGTCATCACCGAAACGCGCGAGGCAGAA
GGAGATGGCGCCCAACAGTCCCCCGGCCACGGGGCCTGCCACCATACCCACGCCGAAACAAGCGCTCATG
AGCCCGAAGTGGCGAGCCCGATCTTCCCCATCGGTGATGTCGGCGATATAGGCGCCAGCAACCGCACCTG
TGGCGCCGGTGATGCCGGCCACGATGCGTCCGGCGTAGAGGATCTGCTCATGTTTGACAGCTTATCATCG
ATGCATAATGTGCCTGTCAAATGGACGAAGCAGGGATTCTGCAAACCCTATGCTACTCCGTCAAGCCGTC
AATTGTCTGATTCGTTACCAATTATGACAACTTGACGGCTACATCATTCACTTTTTCTTCACAACCGGCA
CGGAACTCGCTCGGGCTGGCCCCGGTGCATTTTTTAAATACCCGCGAGAAATAGAGTTGATCGTCAAAAC
CAACATTGCGACCGACGGTGGCGATAGGCATCCGGGTGGTGCTCAAAAGCAGCTTCGCCTGGCTGATACG
TTGGTCCTCGCGCCAGCTTAAGACGCTAATCCCTAACTGCTGGCGGAAAAGATGTGACAGACGCGACGGC
GACAAGCAAACATGCTGTGCGACGCTGGCGATATCAAAATTGCTGTCTGCCAGGTGATCGCTGATGTACT
GACAAGCCTCGCGTACCCGATTATCCATCGGTGGATGGAGCGACTCGTTAATCGCTTCCATGCGCCGCAG
TAACAATTGCTCAAGCAGATTTATCGCCAGCAGCTCCGAATAGCGCCCTTCCCCTTGCCCGGCGTTAATG
ATTTGCCCAAACAGGTCGCTGAAATGCGGCTGGTGCGCTTCATCCGGGCGAAAGAACCCCGTATTGGCAA
ATATTGACGGCCAGTTAAGCCATTCATGCCAGTAGGCGCGCGGACGAAAGTAAACCCACTGGTGATACCA
TTCGCGAGCCTCCGGATGACGACCGTAGTGATGAATCTCTCCTGGCGGGAACAGCAAAATATCACCCGGT
CGGCAAACAAATTCTCGTCCCTGATTTTTCACCACCCCCTGACCGCGAATGGTGAGATTGAGAATATAAC
CTTTCATTCCCAGCGGTCGGTCGATAAAAAAATCGAGATAACCGTTGGCCTCAATCGGCGTTAAACCCGC
CACCAGATGGGCATTAAACGAGTATCCCGGCAGCAGGGGATCATTTTGCGCTTCAGCCATACTTTTCATA
CTCCCGCCATTCAGAGAAGAAACCAATTGTCCATATTGCATCAGACATTGCCGTCACTGCGTCTTTTACT
GGCTCTTCTCGCTAACCAAACCGGTAACCCCGCTTATTAAAAGCATTCTGTAACAAAGCGGGACCAAAGC
CATGACAAAAACGCGTAACAAAAGTGTCTATAATCACGGCAGAAAAGTCCACATTGATTATTTGCACGGC
GTCACACTTTGCTATGCCATAGCATTTTTATCCATAAGATTAGCGGATCCTACCTGACGCTTTTTATCGC
AACTCTCTACTGTTTCTCCATACCCGTTTTTTTGGGCTAGCGGCCGGCCTGGCCCGAAGGGTGAATTATG
TTTAAACGTTTAATGATGGTCGCTTTGCTGGTGATTGCACCTCTGAGTGCGGCAACCGCGGCAGACCAGA
CCAATCCGTATAAGCTGATGGACGAGGCGGCGCAGAAAACGTTCGATCGCCTGAAGAATGAGCAACCGCA
AATTCGGGCCAACCCGGATTATCTGCGTACCATTGTTGATCAGGAACTGCTGCCATACGTACAGGTGAAA
TACGCCGGTGCGCTGGTGCTGGGCCAGTATTACAAGAGTGCGACCCCTGCTCAACGTGAAGCCTACTTTG
CCGCTTTCCGTGAGTACCTGAAGCAGGCTTACGGTCAGCGCCTGGCGATGTATCACGGTCAAACCTATCA
GATTGCGCCAGAACAGCCGCTGGGCGATAAAACCATTGTGCCTATTCGCGTTACCATTATTGACCCGAAT
GGCCGTCCGCCGGTGCGTCTGGACTTCCAGTGGCGTAAAAACTCCCAGACGGGCAATTGGCAGGCTTACG
ACATGATTGCTGAAGGCGTCAGTATGATCACCACCAAACAAAACGAGTGGGGAACGCTGCTGCGTACCAA
AGGTATCGACGGCCTGACTGCGCAACTGAAATCGATTTCTCAACAGAAAATCACTCTGGAAGAGAAAAAA
TAAGGCCCAGGCGGCCGGTACCAAATTCCAGAAAAGAGACGCTGAAAAGCGTCTTTTTTCGTTTTGGTCC
TGGTCTGAGGAATGGTTGTAAGCTTGGCTGTTTTGGCGGATGAGAGAAGATTTTCAGCCTGATACAGATT
AAATCAGAACGCAGAAGCGGTCTGATAAAACAGAATTTGCCTGGCGGCAGTAGCGCGGTGGTCCCACCTG
ACCCCATGCCGAACTCAGAAGTGAAACGCCGTAGCGCCGATGGTAGTGTGGGGTCTCCCCATGCGAGAGT
AGGGAACTGCCAGGCATCAAATAAAACGAAAGGCTCAGTCGAAAGACTGGGCCTTTCGTTTTATCTGTTG
TTTGTCGGTGAACGCTCTCCTGAGTAGGACAAATCCGCCGGGAGCGGATTTGAACGTTGCGAAGCAACGG
CCCGGAGGGTGGCGGGCAGGACGCCCGCCATAAACTGCCAGGCATCAAATTAAGCAGAAGGCCATCCTGA
CGGATGGCCTTTTTGCGTTTCTACAAACTCTTTTGTTTATTTTTCTAAATACATTCAAATATGTATCCGC
TCATGAGACAATAACCCTGATAAATGCTTCAATAATATTGAAAAAGGAAGAGTATGAGTATTCAACATTT
CCGTGTCGCCCTTATTCCCTTTTTTGCGGCATTTTGCCTTCCTGTTTTTGCTCACCCAGAAACGCTGGTG
AAAGTAAAAGATGCTGAAGATCAGTTGGGTGCACGAGTGGGTTACATCGAACTGGATCTCAACAGCGGTA
AGATCCTTGAGAGTTTTCGCCCCGAAGAACGTTTTCCAATGATGAGCACTTTTAAAGTTCTGCTATGTGG
CGCGGTATTATCCCGTGTTGACGCCGGGCAAGAGCAACTCGGTCGCCGCATACACTATTCTCAGAATGAC
TTGGTTGAGTACTCACCAGTCACAGAAAAGCATCTTACGGATGGCATGACAGTAAGAGAATTATGCAGTG
CTGCCATAACCATGAGTGATAACACTGCGGCCAACTTACTTCTGACAACGATCGGAGGACCGAAGGAGCT
AACCGCTTTTTTGCACAACATGGGGGATCATGTAACTCGCCTTGATCGTTGGGAACCGGAGCTGAATGAA
GCCATACCAAACGACGAGCGTGACACCACGATGCCTGCAGCAATGGCAACAACGTTGCGCAAACTATTAA
CTGGCGAACTACTTACTCTAGCTTCCCGGCAACAATTAATAGACTGGATGGAGGCGGATAAAGTTGCAGG
ACCACTTCTGCGCTCGGCCCTTCCGGCTGGCTGGTTTATTGCTGATAAATCTGGAGCCGGTGAGCGTGGG
TCTCGCGGTATCATTGCAGCACTGGGGCCAGATGGTAAGCCCTCCCGTATCGTAGTTATCTACACGACGG
GGAGTCAGGCAACTATGGATGAACGAAATAGACAGATCGCTGAGATAGGTGCCTCACTGATTAAGCATTG
GTAACTGTCAGACCAAGTTTACTCATATATACTTTAGATTGATT
[125 nt withheld, positions 4455-4579]
C
[141 nt withheld, positions 4581-4721]
CCTTTGACGTTGGAGTCCACGTTCTTT
[37 nt withheld, positions 4749-4785]
ACCCTATCTCGGGCTATTCTTTTGATTTATAAGGGATTTTGCCGATTTCGGCCTATTGGTTAAAAAATGA
GCTGATTTAACAAAAATTTAACGCGAATTTTAACAAAATATTAACGTTTACAATTTAAAAGGATCTAGGT
GAAGATCCTTTTTGATAATCTCATGACCAAAATCCCTTAACGTGAGTTTTCGTTCCACTGAGCGTCAGAC
CCCGTAGAAAAGATCAAAGGATCTTCTTGAGATCCTTTTTTTCTGCGCGTAATCTGCTGCTTGCAAACAA
AAAAACCACCGCTACCAGCGGTGGTTTGTTTGCCGGATCAAGAGCTACCAACTCTTTTTCCGAAGGTAAC
TGGCTCAGCAGAGCGCAGATACCAAATACTGTCCTTCTAGTGTAGCCGTAGTTAGGCCACCACTTCAAGA
ACTCTGTAGCACCGCCTACATACCTCGC
